>Addgene plasmid #117361 | pmiRGLO-RPLP1-201 | addgene full sequence | sequence record 231451 | Addgene NGS Result
TAGAGGATCGAGATCTACCGGGTAGGGGAGGCGCTTTTCCCAAGGCAGTCTGGAGCATGCGCTTTAGCAG
CCCCGCTGGGCACTTGGCGCTACACAAGTGGCCTCTGGCCTCGCACACATTCCACATCCACCGGTAGGCG
CCAACCGGCTCCGTTCTTTGGTGGCCCCTTCGCGCCACCTTCTACTCCTCCCCTAGTCAGGAAGTTCCCC
CCCGCCCCGCAGCTCGCGTCGTGCAGGACGTGACAAATGGAAGTAGCACGTCTCACTAGTCTCGTGCAGA
TGGACAGCACCGCTGAGCAATGGAAGCGGGTAGGCCTTTGGGGCAGCGGCCAATAGCAGCTTTGCTCCTT
CGCTTTCTGGGCTCAGAGGCTGGGAAGGGGTGGGTCCGGGGGCGGGCTCAGGGGCGGGCTCAGGGGCGGG
GCGGGCGCCCGAAGGTCCTCCGGAGGCCCGGCATTCTGCACGCTTCAAAAGCGCACGTCTGCCGCGCTGT
TCTCCTCTTCCTCATCTCCGGGCCTTTCGACCTGCAGCCCAAGCTTGGCAATCCGGTACTGTTGGTAAAG
CCACCATGGAAGATGCCAAAAACATTAAGAAGGGCCCAGCGCCATTCTACCCACTCGAAGACGGGACCGC
CGGCGAGCAGCTGCACAAAGCCATGAAGCGCTACGCCCTGGTGCCCGGCACCATCGCCTTTACCGACGCA
CATATCGAGGTGGACATTACCTACGCCGAGTACTTCGAGATGAGCGTTCGGCTGGCAGAAGCTATGAAGC
GCTATGGGCTGAATACAAACCATCGGATCGTGGTGTGCAGCGAGAATAGCTTGCAGTTCTTCATGCCCGT
GTTGGGTGCCCTGTTCATCGGTGTGGCTGTGGCCCCAGCTAACGACATCTACAACGAGCGCGAGCTGCTG
AACAGCATGGGCATCAGCCAGCCCACCGTCGTATTCGTGAGCAAGAAAGGGCTGCAAAAGATCCTCAACG
TGCAAAAGAAGCTACCGATCATACAAAAGATCATCATCATGGATAGCAAGACCGACTACCAGGGCTTCCA
AAGCATGTACACCTTCGTGACTTCCCATTTGCCACCCGGCTTCAACGAGTACGACTTCGTGCCCGAGAGC
TTCGACCGGGACAAAACCATCGCCCTGATCATGAACAGTAGTGGCAGTACCGGATTGCCCAAGGGCGTAG
CCCTACCGCACCGCACCGCTTGTGTCCGATTCAGTCATGCCCGCGACCCCATCTTCGGCAACCAGATCAT
CCCCGACACCGCTATCCTCAGCGTGGTGCCATTTCACCACGGCTTCGGCATGTTCACCACGCTGGGCTAC
TTGATCTGCGGCTTTCGGGTCGTGCTCATGTACCGCTTCGAGGAGGAGCTATTCTTGCGCAGCTTGCAAG
ACTATAAGATTCAATCTGCCCTGCTGGTGCCCACACTATTTAGCTTCTTCGCTAAGAGCACTCTCATCGA
CAAGTACGACCTAAGCAACTTGCACGAGATCGCCAGCGGCGGGGCGCCGCTCAGCAAGGAGGTAGGTGAG
GCCGTGGCCAAACGCTTCCACCTACCAGGCATCCGCCAGGGCTACGGCCTGACAGAAACAACCAGCGCCA
TTCTGATCACCCCCGAAGGGGACGACAAGCCTGGCGCAGTAGGCAAGGTGGTGCCCTTCTTCGAGGCTAA
GGTGGTGGACTTGGACACCGGTAAGACACTGGGTGTGAACCAGCGCGGCGAGCTGTGCGTCCGTGGCCCC
ATGATCATGAGCGGCTACGTTAACAACCCCGAGGCTACAAACGCTCTCATCGACAAGGACGGCTGGCTGC
ACAGCGGCGACATCGCCTACTGGGACGAGGACGAGCACTTCTTCATCGTGGACCGGCTGAAGAGCCTGAT
CAAATACAAGGGCTACCAGGTAGCCCCAGCCGAACTGGAGAGCATCCTGCTGCAACACCCCAACATCTTC
GACGCCGGGGTCGCCGGCCTGCCCGACGACGATGCCGGCGAGCTGCCCGCCGCAGTCGTCGTGCTGGAAC
ACGGTAAAACCATGACCGAGAAGGAGATCGTGGACTATGTGGCCAGCCAGGTTACAACCGCCAAGAAGCT
GCGCGGTGGTGTTGTGTTCGTGGACGAGGTGCCTAAAGGACTGACCGGCAAGTTGGACGCCCGCAAGATC
CGCGAGATTCTCATTAAGGCCAAGAAGGGCGGCAAGATCGCCGTGTAATTCTAGTTGTTTAAACGAGCTC
GACCTCTTTTATAACATGTTCAATAAAAAGCTGAACTTTACTGCTGTTGGTCTTGTCCATAGTTTTGGAA
TGTGCTCTGCAAAAATGGTCTGTTTTGTAATGTTGGCTTTCAGCCTATTCTGCCATGACACAGGCTGGAT
TTTCCCTGCCACCATTGCCGGATGTGAGATTTAGACAATCCTGATGCTAACAAGAAGGCACCTCATGGTA
CAGTGTTGAAAACTGCACTGGGGTGGCAGGAGGAAGGATCAGAGCAGATGCTTTGTCCAGGTTACCTGTG
TAAACTTGATGATTATAAGGTGTGTCCCCTACACTGGGGGTGGAGGGTAATACAGACCAGCTTTAGAAAG
CCTCCTGGGTATTTACCCTATACAACCCTGCCTAAGAACGAACTTTGACGTATGCTGAATGTTGACTGCT
ACATCCCAAGGTTGTAAAAAAACAAGACTTAGCTATGTAATGTCTCACCAAATGTTTGGGAGTTTTATGA
TAACACTGAAGGAGTGCAGAAAGTTTACTTAATAGTTTATTAAGGTCTCCAGTTACACAAAGTGGAAAAA
AAAAAGATTCAAACCTGTGTTCCAAAAACTAAGAGCTTTTTTTGTTTGCCAATTAATAATACCATGAATG
GAATTTTCAACTTTTCAGGCTTGGATTTATATAATAAACCGTGGGTATTGTGTGTTCAGTCGACCTGCAG
GCATGCAAGCTGATCCGGCTGCTAACAAAGCCCGAAAGGAAGCTGAGTTGGCTGCTGCCACCGCTGAGCA
ATAACTAGCATAACCCCTTGGGGCGGCCGCTTCGAGCAGACATGATAAGATACATTGATGAGTTTGGACA
AACCACAACTAGAATGCAGTGAAAAAAATGCTTTATTTGTGAAATTTGTGATGCTATTGCTTTATTTGTA
ACCATTATAAGCTGCAATAAACAAGTTAACAACAACAATTGCATTCATTTTATGTTTCAGGTTCAGGGGG
AGATGTGGGAGGTTTTTTTAAGCAAGTAAAACCTCTACAAATGTGGTAAAATCGAATTTTAACAAAATAT
TAACGCTTACAATTTCCTGATGCGGTATTTTCTCCTTACGCATCTGTGCGGTATTTCACACCGCATACGC
GGATCTGCGCAGCACCATGGCCTGAAATAACCTCTGAAAGAGGAACTTGGTTAGGTACCTTCTGAGGCGG
AAAGAACCAGCTGTGGAATGTGTGTCAGTTAGGGTGTGGAAAGTCCCCAGGCTCCCCAGCAGGCAGAAGT
ATGCAAAGCATGCATCTCAATTAGTCAGCAACCAGGTGTGGAAAGTCCCCAGGCTCCCCAGCAGGCAGAA
GTATGCAAAGCATGCATCTCAATTAGTCAGCAACCATAGTCCCGCCCCTAACTCCGCCCATCCCGCCCCT
AACTCCGCCCAGTTCCGCCCATTCTCCGCCCCATGGCTGACTAATTTTTTTTATTTATGCAGAGGCCGAG
GCCGCCTCGGCCTCTGAGCTATTCCAGAAGTAGTGAGGAGGCTTTTTTGGAGGCCTAGGCTTTTGCAAAA
AGCTTGATTCTTCTGACACAACAGTCTCGAACCAAAGGCTGGAGCCACCATGGCTTCCAAGGTGTACGAC
CCCGAGCAACGCAAACGCATGATCACTGGGCCTCAGTGGTGGGCTCGCTGCAAGCAAATGAACGTGCTGG
ACTCCTTCATCAACTACTATGATTCCGAGAAGCACGCCGAGAACGCCGTGATTTTTCTGCATGGTAACGC
TGCCTCCAGCTACCTGTGGAGGCACGTCGTGCCTCACATCGAGCCCGTGGCTAGATGCATCATCCCTGAT
CTGATCGGAATGGGTAAGTCCGGCAAGAGCGGGAATGGCTCATATCGCCTCCTGGATCACTACAAGTACC
TCACCGCTTGGTTCGAGCTGCTGAACCTTCCAAAGAAAATCATCTTTGTGGGCCACGACTGGGGGGCTTG
TCTGGCCTTTCACTACTCCTACGAGCACCAAGACAAGATCAAGGCCATCGTCCATGCTGAGAGTGTCGTG
GACGTGATCGAGTCCTGGGACGAGTGGCCTGACATCGAGGAGGATATCGCCCTGATCAAGAGCGAAGAGG
GCGAGAAAATGGTGCTTGAGAATAACTTCTTCGTCGAGACCATGCTCCCAAGCAAGATCATGCGGAAACT
GGAGCCTGAGGAGTTCGCTGCCTACCTGGAGCCATTCAAGGAGAAGGGCGAGGTTAGACGGCCTACCCTC
TCCTGGCCTCGCGAGATCCCTCTCGTTAAGGGAGGCAAGCCCGACGTCGTCCAGATTGTCCGCAACTACA
ACGCCTACCTTCGGGCCAGCGACGATCTGCCTAAGATGTTCATCGAGTCCGACCCTGGGTTCTTTTCCAA
CGCTATTGTCGAGGGAGCTAAGAAGTTCCCTAACACCGAGTTCGTGAAGGTGAAGGGCCTCCACTTCAGC
CAGGAGGACGCTCCAGATGAAATGGGTAAGTACATCAAGAGCTTCGTGGAGCGCGTGCTGAAGAACGAGC
AGACCGGTGGTGGGAGCGGAGGTGGCGGATCAGGTGGCGGAGGCTCCGGAGGGATTGAACAAGATGGATT
GCACGCAGGTTCTCCGGCCGCTTGGGTGGAGAGGCTATTCGGCTATGACTGGGCACAACAGACAATCGGC
TGCTCTGATGCCGCCGTGTTCCGGCTGTCAGCGCAGGGGCGCCCGGTTCTTTTTGTCAAGACCGACCTGT
CCGGTGCCCTGAATGAACTGCAGGACGAGGCAGCGCGGCTATCGTGGCTGGCCACGACGGGCGTTCCTTG
CGCAGCTGTGCTCGACGTTGTCACTGAAGCGGGAAGGGACTGGCTGCTATTGGGCGAAGTGCCGGGGCAG
GATCTCCTGTCATCTCACCTTGCTCCTGCCGAGAAAGTATCCATCATGGCTGATGCAATGCGGCGGCTGC
ATACGCTTGATCCGGCTACCTGCCCATTCGACCACCAAGCGAAACATCGCATCGAGCGAGCACGTACTCG
GATGGAAGCCGGTCTTGTCGATCAGGATGATCTGGACGAAGAGCATCAGGGGCTCGCGCCAGCCGAACTG
TTCGCCAGGCTCAAGGCGCGCATGCCCGACGGCGAGGATCTCGTCGTGACCCATGGCGATGCCTGCTTGC
CGAATATCATGGTGGAAAATGGCCGCTTTTCTGGATTCATCGACTGTGGCCGGCTGGGTGTGGCGGACCG
CTATCAGGACATAGCGTTGGCTACCCGTGATATTGCTGAAGAGCTTGGCGGCGAATGGGCTGACCGCTTC
CTCGTGCTTTACGGTATCGCCGCTCCCGATTCGCAGCGCATCGCCTTCTATCGCCTTCTTGACGAGTTCT
TCTGAGCGGGACTCTGGGGTTCGAAATGACCGACCAAGCGACGCCCAACCTGCCATCACGATGGCCGCAA
TAAAATATCTTTATTTTCATTACATCTGTGTGTTGGTTTTTTGTGTGAATCGATAGCGATAAGGATCCTC
TTTGCGCTTGCGTTTTCCCTTGTCCAGATAGCCCAGTAGCTGACATTCATCCGGGGTCAGCACCGTTTCT
GCGGACTGGCTTTCTACGTAATGGTTTCTTAGACGTCAGGTGGCACTTTTCGGGGAAATGTGCGCGGAAC
CCCTATTTGTTTATTTTTCTAAATACATTCAAATATGTATCCGCTCATGAGACAATAACCCTGATAAATG
CTTCAATAATATTGAAAAAGGAAGAGTATGAGTATTCAACATTTCCGTGTCGCCCTTATTCCCTTTTTTG
CGGCATTTTGCCTTCCTGTTTTTGCTCACCCAGAAACGCTGGTGAAAGTAAAAGATGCTGAAGATCAGTT
GGGTGCACGAGTGGGTTACATCGAACTGGATCTCAACAGCGGTAAGATCCTTGAGAGTTTTCGCCCCGAA
GAACGTTTTCCAATGATGAGCACTTTCAAAGTTCTGCTATGTGGCGCGGTATTATCCCGTATTGACGCCG
GGCAAGAGCAACTCGGTCGCCGCATACACTATTCTCAGAATGACTTGGTTGAGTACTCACCAGTCACAGA
AAAGCATCTTACGGATGGCATGACAGTAAGAGAATTATGCAGTGCTGCCATAACCATGAGTGATAACACT
GCGGCCAACTTACTTCTGACAACTATCGGAGGACCGAAGGAGCTAACCGCTTTTTTGCACAACATGGGGG
ATCATGTAACTCGCCTTGATCGTTGGGAACCGGAGCTGAATGAAGCCATACCAAACGACGAGCGTGACAC
CACGATGCCTGTAGCAATGGCAACAACGTTGCGCAAACTATTAACTGGCGAACTACTTACTCTAGCTTCC
CGGCAACAATTAATAGACTGGATGGAGGCGGATAAAGTTGCAGGACCACTTCTGCGCTCGGCCCTTCCGG
CTGGCTGGTTTATTGCTGATAAATCTGGAGCCGGTGAGCGTGGGTCTCGCGGTATCATTGCAGCACTGGG
GCCAGATGGTAAGCCCTCCCGTATCGTAGTTATCTACACGACGGGGAGTCAGGCAACTATGGATGAACGA
AATAGACAGATCGCTGAGATAGGTGCCTCACTGATTAAGCATTGGTAATTCGAAATGACCGACCAAGCGA
CGCCCAACCGGTATCAGCTCACTCAAAGGCGGTAATACGGTTATCCACAGAATCAGGGGATAACGCAGGA
AAGAACATGTGAGCAAAAGGCCAGCAAAAGGCCAGGAACCGTAAAAAGGCCGCGTTGCTGGCGTTTTTCC
ATAGGCTCCGCCCCCCTGACGAGCATCACAAAAATCGACGCTCAAGTCAGAGGTGGCGAAACCCGACAGG
ACTATAAAGATACCAGGCGTTTCCCCCTGGAAGCTCCCTCGTGCGCTCTCCTGTTCCGACCCTGCCGCTT
ACCGGATACCTGTCCGCCTTTCTCCCTTCGGGAAGCGTGGCGCTTTCTCATAGCTCACGCTGTAGGTATC
TCAGTTCGGTGTAGGTCGTTCGCTCCAAGCTGGGCTGTGTGCACGAACCCCCCGTTCAGCCCGACCGCTG
CGCCTTATCCGGTAACTATCGTCTTGAGTCCAACCCGGTAAGACACGACTTATCGCCACTGGCAGCAGCC
ACTGGTAACAGGATTAGCAGAGCGAGGTATGTAGGCGGTGCTACAGAGTTCTTGAAGTGGTGGCCTAACT
ACGGCTACACTAGAAGGACAGTATTTGGTATCTGCGCTCTGCTGAAGCCAGTTACCTTCGGAAAAAGAGT
TGGTAGCTCTTGATCCGGCAAACAAACCACCGCTGGTAGCGGTGGTTTTTTTGTTTGCAAGCAGCAGATT
ACGCGCAGAAAAAAAGGATTTCAAGAAGATCCTTTGATCTTTTCTACGGGGTCTGACGCTCAGTGGAACG
AAAACTCACGTTAAGGGATTTTGGTCATGAGATTATCAAAAAGGATCTTCACCTAGATCCTTTTATAGTC
CGGAAATACAGGAACGCACGCTGGATGGCCCTTCGCTGGGATGGTGAAACCATGAAAAATGGCAGCTTCA
GTGGATTAAGTGGGGGTAATGTGGCCTGTACCCTCTGGTTGCATAGGTATTCATACGGTTAAAATTTATC
AGGCGCGATTGCGGCAGTTTTTCGGGTGGTTTGTTGCCATTTTTACCTGTCTGCTGCCGTGATCGCGCTG
AACGCGTTTTAGCGGTGCGTACAATTAAGGGATTATGGTAAATCCACTTACTGTCTGCCCTCGTAGCCAT
CGAGATAAACCGCAGTACTCCGGCCACGATGCGTCCGGCG
Features (pLannotate 1.2.2; 18 found; start..end, strand, type, name):
     20..519     +  promoter       PGK promoter: mouse phosphoglycerate kinase 1 promoter
    566..2218    +  CDS            luciferase: firefly luciferase synthetic luc2 version of the luciferase gene
   2928..2951    +  misc_feature   MCS (fragment): pUC18/19 multiple cloning site
   2958..3007    +  CDS            SET1 (fragment): solubility-enhancement tag derived from T7 phage gene 10B
   3015..3034    +  terminator     T7 terminator (fragment): transcription terminator for bacteriophage T7 RNA polymerase
   3056..3177    -  polyA_signal   SV40 poly(A) signal: SV40 polyadenylation signal
   3200..3268    -  CDS            large T antigen (fragment): large T antigen from SV40 (simian virus 40)
   3273..3305    +  rep_origin     M13 ori (fragment): M13 bacteriophage origin of replication; arrow indicates direction of (+) strand synthesis
   3306..3357    -  misc_feature   bom (fragment): basis of mobility region from pBR322
   3422..3779    +  promoter       SV40 promoter: SV40 enhancer and early promoter
   3830..4762    +  CDS            hRluc: Renilla luciferase human codon-optimized
   4813..5605    +  CDS            NeoR/KanR (fragment): aminoglycoside phosphotransferase from Tn5; aph(3')-II (or nptII); confers resistance to neomycin, kanamycin, and G418 (Geneticin®)
   5669..5717    +  polyA_signal   poly(A) signal: synthetic polyadenylation signal
   5738..5830    -  CDS            tnpA (fragment): TN5P_ECOLX - Also known as tnp. Experimental evidence at protein level: Swiss-Prot protein existence level 1. Mediates transposition of transposon Tn5 by a 'cut and paste' mechanism. First, the monomeric transposase binds the 19 bp inverted DNA repeats flanking the transposon. Then, dimerization of the DNA- bound transposase creates a synaptic DNA complex. After nicking of the first DNA strand, excision of the transposon proceeds through a series of intermediates. The transposase then mediates the insertion of the transposon at a new site by strand transfer. The activity of the wild- type tran
   5873..5977    +  promoter       AmpR promoter: bla
   5978..6838    +  CDS            AmpR: β-lactamase; bla; confers resistance to ampicillin, carbenicillin, and related antibiotics
   6996..7584    -  rep_origin     ori: high-copy-number ColE1/pMB1/pBR322/pUC origin of replication
   7700..7983    +  misc_feature   cer region: ColE1-derived recombination site that helps to maintain plasmids as monomers
