[The description below was written by a language model from this plasmid's Addgene catalogue record and pLannotate feature annotations shown in this document.]
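Description:
pmiRGLO-RPLP1-201 is a mammalian dual-luciferase reporter plasmid built on Promega's pmiRGLO backbone and designed to test whether a 3' UTR is targeted by a microRNA. It is propagated in E. coli as a high-copy plasmid through a ColE1/pUC-type origin with ampicillin selection (AmpR under its own bla promoter). A ColE1 cer site is also annotated, which helps keep the plasmid monomeric. For mammalian cells the backbone carries a neomycin resistance marker allowing G418 selection.

The test cassette consists of the mouse PGK-1 promoter driving the synthetic firefly luciferase gene luc2. A 687 bp human 3' UTR from the RPLP1-201 transcript was inserted by Gibson assembly immediately downstream of luc2, destroying the flanking NheI and XbaI cloning sites. The UTR itself is not annotated in the feature table, but it corresponds in position to the unannotated gap between the end of luc2 and the residual polylinker fragment, which is followed by an SV40 poly(A) signal. A second, independent cassette uses the SV40 enhancer/early promoter to express human codon-optimized Renilla luciferase, followed directly by the NeoR coding sequence and a synthetic poly(A) signal. Several short annotated fragments (SET1, T7 terminator, large T antigen, M13 ori, bom, tnpA) appear to be backbone remnants or partial matches rather than functional parts.

In use, binding of a microRNA to sites in the RPLP1 UTR would reduce firefly luciferase output, while the Renilla signal from the same plasmid serves as an internal normalization control for transfection efficiency. The associated publication concerns the regulatory network of miR-124 during human neurogenesis, suggesting this construct was used to evaluate RPLP1 as a candidate target in that context.
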