Addgene plasmid #117361: pmiRGLO-RPLP1-201
Purpose: Dual luciferase assay for miRNA-targeted UTR
Depositing lab: Volker Busskamp. Depositing organization: Technische Universitaet Dresden. Publication: Combined Experimental and System-Level Analyses Reveal the Complex Regulatory Network of miR-124 during Human Neurogenesis. Kutsche LK, Gysi DM, Fallmann J, Lenk K, Petri R, Swiersy A, Klapper SD, Pircs K, Khattak S, Stadler PF, Jakobsson J, Nowick K, Busskamp V. Cell Syst. 2018 Sep 28. pii: S2405-4712(18)30358-2. doi: 10.1016/j.cels.2018.08.011. PubMed 30292704.
Backbone
  Vector backbone: pmiRGLO
  Backbone manufacturer: Promega
  Backbone size w/o insert (bp): 7334
  Vector type: Mammalian Expression, Luciferase
  Selectable markers: Neomycin (select with G418)
Growth in bacteria
  Bacterial resistance: Ampicillin, 100 μg/mL
  Growth temperature: 37°C
  Growth strain: DH5alpha
  Copy number: High Copy
Gene/Insert
  Gene/Insert name: 3' UTR RPLP1-201
  Species: H. sapiens (human)
  Insert size (bp): 687
  Promoter: Murine PGK-1
  Tag / fusion protein: luciferase (N terminal on backbone)
  Cloning method: Gibson Cloning
  Sequencing primers: 5′ Fluc-F1 (AGAAGCTGCGCGGTGGTGTTGTG); 3′ T7terminal
Terms and licenses: Academic/Nonprofit Terms; Industry Terms: Not Available to Industry
Depositor comments: 5' NheI cloning site destroyed, 3' XbaI cloning site destroyed
How to cite: pmiRGLO-RPLP1-201 was a gift from Volker Busskamp (Addgene plasmid # 117361 ; http://n2t.net/addgene:117361 ; RRID:Addgene_117361)
